>Addgene plasmid #98426 | pYZ184 | addgene full sequence | sequence record 199359 | Addgene NGS Result
AGCGCCCAATACGCAAACCGCCTCTCCCCGCGCGTTGGCCGATTCATTAATGCAGCTGGCACGACAGGTT
TCCCGACTGGAAAGCGGGCAGTGAGCGCAACGCAATTAATGTGAGTTAGCTCACTCATTAGGCACCCCAG
GCTTTACACTTTATGCTTCCGGCTCGTATGTTGTGTGGAATTGTGAGCGGATAACAATTTCACACAGGAA
ACAGCTATGACCATGATTACGCCAAGCGCGCAATTAACCCTCACTAAAGGGAACAAAAGCTGGAGCTCCA
CCGCGGTGGCGGCCGCTCTAGAACTAGTCGATCCGCCGGGCTGCAGGAATTCGATATCAAGGTTATCGAT
ACCGTCCACCTCGAGGGGGGGCCCGGTACCCAATTCGCCCTATAGTGAGTCGTATTACGCGCGCTCACTG
GCCGTCGTTTTACAACGTCGTGACTGGGAAAACCCTGGCGTTACCCAACTTAATCGCCTTGCAGCACATC
CCCCTTTCGCCAGCTGGCGTAATAGCGAAGAGGCCCGCACCGATCGCCCTTCCCAACAGTTGCGCAGCCT
GAATGGCGAATGG
[124 nt withheld, positions 574-697]
C
[91 nt withheld, positions 699-789]
A
[49 nt withheld, positions 791-839]
CCTTTGACGTTGGAGTCCACGTTCTTT
[37 nt withheld, positions 867-903]
ACCCTATCTCGGTCTATTCTTTTGATTTATAAGGGATTTTGCCGATTTCGGCCTATTGGTTAAAAAATGA
GCTGATTTAACAAAAATTTAACGCGAATTTTAACAAAATATTAACGTTTACAATTTAGAGACCGGTTCTT
TGGTCAAGACCGGGTCTCTGTCGATCGACTCTAGAGGATCAGAAAATTATCGCCATAAAAGACAGAATAA
GTCATCAGCGGTTGTTTCATTTCCTATATTTTTTTTTTATTTTTTTATTTTTTAATAAGGGAAAATTTAA
CGTCTAAGGATACAGAAGATTGTTAGCACATTAAAGTAATAAAGGCTTAAGTAGTAAGTGCCTTAGCATG
TTATTGTATTTCAAAGGACATAATCTAAAATAATAACAATATCATTTCTCACAAGTTATTCAATTTTCTT
TTTTTTTTCTAATAATATCAAGAATGTATTATTTGTTTGACATAAGTCAACTAATTTATTTAATATGCTG
GATTAATCTTGCAGACATGTAAATTAACAAGTTTTAGTCAAATAACGTTGAAGTTTCAATGAACTCAAAT
AATTTCTCTTTTTTTTTATATAACCATAATCTGATTTATATTTTCCGCAGGGATCAACTGAAGTTATGAC
ATTTGGATTGGATCACTTATAACCTTGGTCGCCAAATAATACAAAAATCAGCGTTATAAAACAAAGAAGG
TTTTTGTTAAGAAATTAATCCTCTTTCTTGATAAGAAAGTTGAACCGAAATTGCAGATACTGATATATGA
AAATAATACCCACAATTTTGGGAATAGCGCAAGCCTCAATTTAAACAATAGGTGAGGACACATGATAATG
ACCTCAATGATTGTTAGAAGAAAAGAGCCTCATTACAAAATCGAAAAATGAATGGTTGGGTACAAGTTTC
CAAAACATGGTAAAGTGGACTTTGCGTATGAGACGTAAATAGAAAAAAACACTTGTTATATGTTTTCTAG
AATTATTGTTGTCTCTTTATGGTTGGATGATGCAAAATAGTAATTTCGGTTAGTTGCTGTAAAACACCAC
GAGACAAATAGATATGGATATTTATTAAATCAGGAAAAACGTAACTCTCGGCTACTGGATGGTTCAGTCA
CCCAACGATTACTGGGGAGAGAAAACAGGGCAAAAGCAAAGCTTAAAGGAATCCGATTGTCATTCGGCAA
TGTGCAGCGAAACTAAAAACCGGATAATGGACCTGTTAATCGAAACATTGAAGATGGAAGAGGAATCCTG
GCATATCATCAATTGAATAAGTTGAATTAATTATTTCAATCTCATTCTCACTTTCTGACTTATAGTCGCT
TTGTTAAATCATATGTCGACTCTAGAGGATCCCCGGGTAAAAGGAATGTCTCCCTTGCCAGTACTGCTAG
GGTTTTTCTTTCAAACTATGGAAGCCCATTCAAGCTGCATATTACGATTTTGTTTTTCGCTTTTAGAAAG
TGGTTTAGATGAGATAATAGAAAAATTCTTGATCTCCGACAACGAGTACTTTTATTTTTTTTGCTAATCA
CTTTACTCAATATTAGCTCGAAATCGTAGAAACGTAGACGGGTGCGGGATACCGAGTGGTGTAGTTAAGA
ATTTTTATAAACCACGTGGCCCAAAAATATGAACCCAAAACGTTTATACATGAGTATACTTTAAGAAGGC
TATACCCCTTCGTGTTAGATGTAGTTTTAGCTACCCAACCCGAGTCTATGAGCTTGACTTCAGATGTAGA
AGGCATTAAATCGTTTTGAATATTAATTAAAAAACGATGAAAATTAAATATTTAAAAGCAATCATACGCT
GAAAATTTAGTGCTGTGGCTAATCCTTCAACATGGAAATGCCATAAAAGTGACTTTGACAAAAAAAAAAG
TATATACAGGTAGTAAACTCATCTACTTCATTGACTTTGTTTACAGCATGTGGAAGGAGGAATATTTATT
GCTAAATCGTAGTTTAACATTCAATAAGTAATACTATTGAAATTCGACAAGATTGGCCGCATGGATGAAA
AAGAGGCATTTTGCTTTGGGAGAATTAGTCCAAATTAGAACTGAAAAAAAAAACTTTACGAGGCAAAAAT
GTCGGATTGAGATCGTAAAAGTTCGCTCGTCGTCTTTTGCTTTGTGATTGTTTTCATGGATACATCTTGC
TGGATATTTAAATTTTAGTACTATGTATAAGATATTCTATAAATGTTTTATCACCCAAACCTGTTAGCGC
CTTCTTAATTCTATTCAATCTGGCTTTTGCTCTGAGACTACTTCTTGGACTTTCACTACTTGTTAGTTAT
ACGGAATTTGTGTAATTAGAAGTGAAATAATCCTTTCTATTAGTAATGCGAGCTGCAATTCGAGTCTAAC
TCCTTAACCACTCGGACATAGTGACTTATCTGACACTCATTGTAAATTAATATATATATAGGCATTTTGT
TTAGTTAAAGGTACTTAAGTAATTAGTATAAACGAACCAATTTTATAATCAGGAAGTTAAGTGAATGGTA
GCACATGTCGTAAAAATTGTGAATTTTTATTGAATAATATTTTAAATACAAGCCTTTCTAGACTAGGTAT
ACTCATAAACATATATGAGCAAAAGGATAGAGGAGATTACATTGCATCTTCTACAAATTTATTTATTGCC
CTTTACTGAAAAATTAAATAATGAGTACTAAATGATAAAAAGCGCTCAGTACAAGAAAGATTGCAAAAAT
ATTGCATTCTTCATGAATTAAAGTTGCATATAAGGCATATTGAAAGTAATAGTACTAAAACAGCAGTTAG
CGAAAATTAATAGAATTATATTCGCAAGACAATTGTGACATTAAATTAAAAAATTGTAGAATTTTTACTA
TCCTCTTTAACGCCATGAGCCTTTATAAAAAGGTTAAATTAGTTTTAACATTCTTTTTTTGAGTAAGAGT
TTACAATTTATCAAAACCTGTGTTATTATATTCATTAGTTTCAATTTATTAGCATCTAGAGAAAAATCAA
TTGGCAGTTACATTGTTGGAATTTATGAAGAAAAAGAATCTACAACGGAGAATAAGTTGCTGATCGCTTT
CCCTAAAATTGTATATTTTGCTGAGCTTATTTTGACATTTCGTTGAAGTTTTCTCTAATTCGCATTCATT
TTAAGTAAAACAATGAGAAATAAAATTACAAAAAATACAAATTAAAATACAATTTTTAGCTATAATTATA
GACGATGCCCTTGTATCCCATTCTGTCTCGCTTGCCCCTACTTTTTATCTTTTATATACCATAATGAACG
CTGCCGCTACTAACCATACCCCGATTTTACATTTCGGACTCCCAAGGACGTACAAAATAGAAAACTATAG
AAAAAAATAATCAGAAAATAGCATGTCATCTCTTTGTAAAACGCGTTTGCAAGAAGAAAGGAAACAATGG
AGAAGAGATCATCCATTTGTATGTAAATTTTAGTAAACTTGAAGAAATCACTAACAACTTCTCTTACTTA
GGGATTCTATGCAAAACCTTGTAAATCATCTGATGGAGGACTCGATTTAATGAATTGGAAGGTTGGATTT
CCAGGTGGCACTTTTCGGGGAAATGTGCGCGGAACCCCTATTTGTTTATTTTTCTAAATACATTCAAATA
TGTATCCGCTCATGAGACAATAACCCTGATAAATGCTTCAATAATATTGAAAAAGGAAGAGTATGAGTAT
TCAACATTTCCGTGTCGCCCTTATTCCCTTTTTTGCGGCATTTTGCCTTCCTGTTTTTGCTCACCCAGAA
ACGCTGGTGAAAGTAAAAGATGCTGAAGATCAGTTGGGTGCACGAGTGGGTTACATCGAACTGGATCTCA
ACAGCGGTAAGATCCTTGAGAGTTTTCGCCCCGAAGAACGTTTTCCAATGATGAGCACTTTTAAAGTTCT
GCTATGTGGCGCGGTATTATCCCGTATTGACGCCGGGCAAGAGCAACTCGGTCGCCGCATACACTATTCT
CAGAATGACTTGGTTGAGTACTCACCAGTCACAGAAAAGCATCTTACGGATGGCATGACAGTAAGAGAAT
TATGCAGTGCTGCCATAACCATGAGTGATAACACTGCGGCCAACTTACTTCTGACAACGATCGGAGGACC
GAAGGAGCTAACCGCTTTTTTGCACAACATGGGGGATCATGTAACTCGCCTTGATCGTTGGGAACCGGAG
CTGAATGAAGCCATACCAAACGACGAGCGTGACACCACGATGCCTGTAGCAATGGCAACAACGTTGCGCA
AACTATTAACTGGCGAACTACTTACTCTAGCTTCCCGGCAACAATTAATAGACTGGATGGAGGCGGATAA
AGTTGCAGGACCACTTCTGCGCTCGGCCCTTCCGGCTGGCTGGTTTATTGCTGATAAATCTGGAGCCGGT
GAGCGTGGATCTCGCGGTATCATTGCAGCACTGGGGCCAGATGGTAAGCCCTCCCGTATCGTAGTTATCT
ACACGACGGGGAGTCAGGCAACTATGGATGAACGAAATAGACAGATCGCTGAGATAGGTGCCTCACTGAT
TAAGCATTGGTAACTGTCAGACCAAGTTTACTCATATATACTTTAGATTGATTTAAAACTTCATTTTTAA
TTTAAAAGGATCTAGGTGAAGATCCTTTTTGATAATCTCATGACCAAAATCCCTTAACGTGAGTTTTCGT
TCCACTGAGCGTCAGACCCCGTAGAAAAGATCAAAGGATCTTCTTGAGATCCTTTTTTTCTGCGCGTAAT
CTGCTGCTTGCAAACAAAAAAACCACCGCTACCAGCGGTGGTTTGTTTGCCGGATCAAGAGCTACCAACT
CTTTTTCCGAAGGTAACTGGCTTCAGCAGAGCGCAGATACCAAATACTGTTCTTCTAGTGTAGCCGTAGT
TAGGCCACCACTTCAAGAACTCTGTAGCACCGCCTACATACCTCGCTCTGCTAATCCTGTTACCAGTGGC
TGCTGCCAGTGGCGATAAGTCGTGTCTTACCGGGTTGGACTCAAGACGATAGTTACCGGATAAGGCGCAG
CGGTCGGGCTGAACGGGGGGTTCGTGCACACAGCCCAGCTTGGAGCGAACGACCTACACCGAACTGAGAT
ACCTACAGCGTGAGCTATGAGAAAGCGCCACGCTTCCCGAAGGGAGAAAGGCGGACAGGTATCCGGTAAG
CGGCAGGGTCGGAACAGGAGAGCGCACGAGGGAGCTTCCAGGGGGAAACGCCTGGTATCTTTATAGTCCT
GTCGGGTTTCGCCACCTCTGACTTGAGCGTCGATTTTTGTGATGCTCGTCAGGGGGGCGGAGCCTATGGA
AAAACGCCAGCAACGCGGCCTTTTTACGGTTCCTGGCCTTTTGCTGGCCTTTTGCTCACATGTTCTTTCC
TGCGTTATCCCCTGATTCTGTGGATAACCGTATTACCGCCTTTGAGTGAGCTGATACCGCTCGCCGCAGC
CGAACGACCGAGCGCAGCGAGTCAGTGAGCGAGGAAGCGGAAG
Features (pLannotate 1.2.2; 17 found; start..end, strand, type, name):
      2..94      +  CDS            lacI (fragment): lac repressor; lacI; The lac repressor binds to the lac operator to inhibit transcription in E. coli. This inhibition can be relieved by adding lactose or isopropyl-β-D-thiogalactopyranoside (IPTG).
    107..128     +  protein_bind   CAP binding site: CAP binding activates transcription in the presence of cAMP. E. coli catabolite activator protein
    143..173     +  promoter       lac promoter: promoter for the E. coli lac operon
    181..197     +  protein_bind   lac operator: The lac repressor binds to the lac operator to inhibit transcription in E. coli. This inhibition can be relieved by adding lactose or isopropyl-β-D-thiogalactopyranoside (IPTG). lac repressor encoded by lacI
    242..260     +  promoter       T3 promoter: promoter for bacteriophage T3 RNA polymerase
    273..380     +  misc_feature   MCS: pBluescript multiple cloning site
    389..407     -  promoter       T7 promoter: promoter for bacteriophage T7 RNA polymerase
    415..570     +  CDS            lacZα (fragment): LacZα fragment of β-galactosidase; lacZ fragment
    574..1029    +  rep_origin     f1 ori (sequence partly withheld): f1 bacteriophage origin of replication; arrow indicates direction of (+) strand synthesis
   1093..2244    +  promoter       nmt1 P41 promoter: mutant nmt1 promoter from Schizosaccharomyces pombe, conferring medium strength thiamine-repressible expression
   2248..2272    -  misc_feature   MCS (fragment): pUC18/19 multiple cloning site
   3342..4125    -  rep_origin     ars1: Schizosaccharomyces pombe autonomously replicating sequence ars1
   4286..4351    +  CDS            hus5 (fragment): UBC9_SCHPO - Also known as ubc9. Experimental evidence at protein level: Swiss-Prot protein existence level 1. Catalyzes the covalent attachment of ubiquitin-like protein SUMO/Smt3 to other proteins. Required for efficient recovery from DNA damage or S-phase arrest and normal mitosis. This may be as part of a checkpoint independent recovery process. From Schizosaccharomyces pombe (strain 972 / ATCC 24843) (Fission yeast).
   4405..4479    +  CDS            hus5 (fragment): UBC9_SCHPO - Also known as ubc9. Experimental evidence at protein level: Swiss-Prot protein existence level 1. Catalyzes the covalent attachment of ubiquitin-like protein SUMO/Smt3 to other proteins. Required for efficient recovery from DNA damage or S-phase arrest and normal mitosis. This may be as part of a checkpoint independent recovery process. From Schizosaccharomyces pombe (strain 972 / ATCC 24843) (Fission yeast).
   4501..4605    +  promoter       AmpR promoter: bla
   4606..5466    +  CDS            AmpR: β-lactamase; bla; confers resistance to ampicillin, carbenicillin, and related antibiotics
   5637..6225    +  rep_origin     ori: high-copy-number ColE1/pMB1/pBR322/pUC origin of replication
