[The description below was written by a language model from this plasmid's Addgene catalogue record and pLannotate feature annotations shown in this document.]
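Description:
pYZ184 is an empty-backbone episomal expression vector for the fission yeast Schizosaccharomyces pombe, about 6.4 kb in size, belonging to a set of common entry vectors described alongside a CRISPR-Cas9 toolbox for making designer selectable-marker deletions. In E. coli it is maintained at high copy through a ColE1/pUC-type origin and selected with ampicillin via the bla (AmpR) gene and its promoter. In S. pombe, autonomous replication is provided by the ars1 element. The catalogue entry describes it as carrying no marker, and no yeast selectable marker appears in the feature table. Presumably a marker is meant to be added, or is supplied in sibling vectors of the series, though the record does not say how.

The expression unit is driven by a thiamine-repressible nmt1-family promoter. The catalogue entry calls it nmt81, the weakest of the attenuated nmt1 variants, whereas the automated annotation matched it to the medium-strength P41 version. These variants differ by only a few bases, so the depositor's designation is probably the more reliable. Downstream lies what the record terms an empty "BsaI-pad", a placeholder for inserting a gene of interest through the type IIS enzyme BsaI (Golden Gate-style assembly). The annotation detects only a short pUC-type polylinker fragment at this position, and roughly a kilobase after it is unannotated, so any terminator there is not documented.

The remaining features are pBluescript-derived: a lac promoter/operator region, T3 and T7 promoters flanking a multiple cloning site, lacZα and lacI fragments, and an f1 origin for single-stranded DNA production. Two short hus5 fragments are probably incidental genomic sequence adjoining ars1.
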