Addgene plasmid #98426: pYZ184
Purpose: (Empty Backbone) Pombe Expression Vector - nmt81 promoter with empty BsaI-pad - no marker
Depositing lab: Jef Boeke. Depositing organization: NYU Grossman School of Medicine. Publication: Construction of Designer Selectable Marker Deletions with CRISPR-Cas9 Toolbox in Schizosaccharomyces pombe and Optimized Design of Common Entry Vectors. Zhao Y, Boeke JD. G3 (Bethesda). 2018 Jan 10. pii: g3.117.300363. doi: 10.1534/g3.117.300363. PubMed 29321167.
Backbone
  Vector backbone: pYZ184
  Backbone size (bp): 6417
  Vector type: Yeast Expression
Growth in bacteria
  Bacterial resistance: Ampicillin, 100 μg/mL
  Growth temperature: 37°C
  Growth strain: DH5alpha
  Copy number: High Copy
Terms and licenses: Academic/Nonprofit Terms; Industry Terms: Not Available to Industry
How to cite: pYZ184 was a gift from Jef Boeke (Addgene plasmid # 98426 ; http://n2t.net/addgene:98426 ; RRID:Addgene_98426)
